>Addgene plasmid #63288 | pFusX2-6 | depositor partial sequence | sequence record 105094 | pFusX2_ACC original sequence
AGTCTTAAGCGTCTCCCTGACCCCGGACCAAGTGGTGGCTATCGCCAGCAACATTGGCGGCAAGCAAGCG
CTCGAAACGGTGCAGCGGCTGTTGCCGGTGCTGTGCCAGGACCATGGCCTGACTCCGGACCAAGTGGTGG
CTATCGCCAGCCACGATGGCGGCAAGCAAGCGCTCGAAACGGTGCAGCGGCTGTTGCCGGTGCTGTGCCA
GGACCATGGCCTGACTCCGGACCAAGTGGTGGCTATCGCCAGCCACGATGGCGGCAAGCAAGCGCTCGAA
ACGGTGCAGCGGCTGTTGCCGGTGCTGTGCCAGGACCATGGCGAGACGTC
