>Addgene plasmid #63288 | pFusX2-6 | depositor partial sequence | sequence record 105095 | FusX2
CGTCTCCCTGACCCCGGACCAAGTGGTGGCTATCGAGACCGGCGCCGCTACGGGCGCGTCCCATTCGCCA
TTCAGGCTGCGCAACTGTTGGGAAGGGCGATCGGTGCGGGCTCTTCGCTATTACGCCAGCTGGCGAAAGG
GGGATGTGCTGCAAGGCGATTAAGTTGGGAACGCCAGGGTTTTCCCAGTCACGACGTTGTAAAACGACGG
CCAGTGAGCGCGCGTAATCGACTCACTATAGGGCGAATTGGGTACCGGGCCCCCCCTCGAGGTCCTCCAG
CTTTTGTTCCCTTTAGTGAGGGTTAATTGCGCGCTTGGCGTAATCATGGTCATAGCTGTTTCCTGTGTGA
AATTGTTATCCGCTCACAATTCCACACAACATACGAGCCGGAAGCATAAAGTGTAAAGCCTGGGGTGCCT
AATGAGTGAGCTAACTCACATTAATTGCGTTGCGCTCACTGCCCGCTTTCCACCGGTGGTCTCTGGCGGC
AAGCAAGCGCTCGAAACGGTGCAGCGGCTGTTGCCGGTGCTGTGCCAGGACCATGGCGAGACGTCTAGAC
CAGCCAGGACAGAAATGCCTCGACTTCGCTGCTACCCAAGGTTGCCGGGTGACGCACACCGTGGAAACGG
ATGAAGGCACGAACCCAGTGGACATAAGCCTGTTCGGTTCGTAAGCTGTAATGCAAGTAGCGTATGCGCT
CACGCAACTGGTCCAGAACCTTGACCGAACGCAGCGGTGGTAACGGCGCAGTGGCGGTTTTCATGGCTTG
TTATGACTGTTTTTTTGGGGTACAGTCTATGCCTCGGGCATCCAAGCAGCAAGCGCGTTACGCCGTGGGT
CGATGTTTGATGTTATGGAGCAGCAACGATGTTACGCAGCAGGGCAGTCGCCCTAAAACAAAGTTAAACA
TTATGAGGGAAGCGGTGATCGCCGAAGTATCGACTCAACTATCAGAGGTAGTTGGCGTCATCGAGCGCCA
TCTCGAACCGACGTTGCTGGCCGTACATTTGTACGGCTCCGCAGTGGATGGCGGCCTGAAGCCACACAGT
GATATTGATTTGCTGGTTACGGTGACCGTAAGGCTTGATGAAACAACGCGGCGAGCTTTGATCAACGACC
TTTTGGAAACTTCGGCTTCCCCTGGAGAGAGCGAGATTCTCCGCGCTGTAGAAGTCACCATTGTTGTGCA
CGACGACATCATTCCGTGGCGTTATCCAGCTAAGCGCGAACTGCAATTTGGAGAATGGCAGCGCAATGAC
ATTCTTGCAGGTATCTTCGAGCCAGCCACGATCGACATTGATCTGGCTATCTTGCTGACAAAAGCAAGAG
AACATAGCGTTGCCTTGGTAGGTCCAGCGGCGGAGGAACTCTTTGATCCGGTTCCTGAACAGGATCTATT
TGAGGCGCTAAATGAAACCTTAACGCTATGGAACTCGCCGCCCGACTGGGCTGGCGATGAGCGAAATGTA
GTGCTTACGTTGTCCCGCATTTGGTACAGCGCAGTAACCGGCAAAATCGCGCCGAAGGATGTCGCTGCCG
ACTGGGCAATGGAGCGCCTGCCGGCCCAGTATCAGCCCGTCATACTTGAAGCTAGACAGGCTTATCTTGG
ACAAGAAGAAGATCGCTTGGCCTCGCGCGCAGATCAGTTGGAAGAATTTGTCCACTACGTGAAAGGCGAG
ATCACCAAGGTAGTCGGCAAATAACCCTCGAGCCACCCATGACCAAAATCCCTTAACGTGAGTTACGCGT
CGTTCCACTGAGCGTCAGACCCCGTAGAAAAGATCAAAGGATCTTCTTGAGATCCTTTTTTTCTGCGCGT
AATCTGCTGCTTGCAAACAAAAAAACCACCGCTACCAGCGGTGGTTTGTTTGCCGGATCAAGAGCTACCA
ACTCTTTTTCCGAAGGTAACTGGCTTCAGCAGAGCGCAGATACCAAATACTGTCCTTCTAGTGTAGCCGT
AGTTAGGCCACCACTTCAAGAACTCTGTAGCACCGCCTACATACCTCGCTCTGCTAATCCTGTTACCAGT
GGCTGCTGCCAGTGGCGATAAGTCGTGTCTTACCGGGTTGGACTCAAGACGATAGTTACCGGATAAGGCG
CAGCGGTCGGGCTGAACGGGGGGTTCGTGCACACAGCCCAGCTTGGAGCGAACGACCTACACCGAACTGA
GATACCTACAGCGTGAGCATTGAGAAAGCGCCACGCTTCCCGAAGGGAGAAAGGCGGACAGGTATCCGGT
AAGCGGCAGGGTCGGAACAGGAGAGCGCACGAGGGAGCTTCCAGGGGGAAACGCCTGGTATCTTTATAGT
CCTGTCGGGTTTCGCCACCTCTGACTTGAGCGTCGATTTTTGTGATGCTCGTCAGGGGGGCGGAGCCTAT
GGAAAAACGCCAGCAACGCGGCCTTTTTACGGTTCCTGGCCTTTTGCTGGCCTTTTGCTCACATGTTCTT
TCCTGCGTTATCCCCTGATTCTGTGGATAACCGTATTACCGCCTTTGAGTGAGCTGATACCGCTCGCCGC
AGCCGAACGACCGAGCGCAGCGAGTCAGTGAGCGAGGAAGCGGAAGAGCGCCCAATACGCAAACCGCCTC
TCCCCGCGCGTTGGCCGATTCATTAATGCAGCTGGCACGACAGGTTTCCCGACTGGAAAGCGGGCAGTGA
GCGCAACGCAATTAATACGCGTACCGCTAGCCAGGAAGAGTTTGTAGAAACGCAAAAAGGCCATCCGTCA
GGATGGCCTTCTGCTTAGTTTGATGCCTGGCAGTTTATGGCGGGCGTCCTGCCCGCCACCCTCCGGGCCG
TTGCTTCACAACGTTCAAATCCGCTCCCGGCGGATTTGTCCTACTCAGGAGAGCGTTCACCGACAAACAA
CAGATAAAACGAAAGGCCCAGTCTTCCGACTGAGCCTTTCGTTTTATTTGATGCCTGGCAGTTCCCTACT
CTCGCGTTAACGCTAGCATGGATGTTTTCCCAGTCACGACGTTGTAAAACGACGGCCAGTCTTAAG
