>Addgene plasmid #63288 | pFusX2-6 | addgene partial sequence | sequence record 114224 | pCR8_R1 5'-cgaaccgaacaggcttatgt-3'
CGTCACCCGGCAACCTTGGGTAGCAGCGAAGTCGAGGCATTTCTGTCCTGGCTGGTCTAGACGTCTCGCC
ATGGTCCTGGCACAGCACCGGCAACAGCCGCTGCACCGTTTCGAGCGCTTGCTTGCCGCCATCGTGGCTG
GCGATAGCCACCACTTGGTCCGGAGTCAGGCCATGGTCCTGGCACAGCACCGGCAACAGCCGCTGCACCG
TTTCGAGCGCTTGCTTGCCGCCATCGTGGCTGGCGATAGCCACCACTTGGTCCGGAGTCAGGCCATGGTC
CTGGCACAGCACCGGCAACAGCCGCTGCACCGTTTCGAGCGCTTGCTTGCCGCCAATGTTGCTGGCGATA
GCCACCACTTGGTCCGGGGTCAGGGAGACGCTTAAGACTGGCCGTCGTTTTACAACGTCGTGACTGGGAA
AACATCCATGCTAGCGTTAACGCGAGAGTAGGGAACTGCCAGGCATCAAATAAAACGAAAGGCTCAGTCG
GAAGACTGGGCCTTTCGTTTTATCTGTTGTTTGTCGGTGAACGCTCTCCTGAGTAGGACAAATCCGCCGG
GAGCGGATTTGAACGTTGTGAAGCAACGGCCCGGAGGGTGGCGGGCAGGACGCCCGCCATAAACTGCCAG
GCATCAAACTAAGCAGAAGGCCATCCTGACGGATGGCCTTTTTGCGTTTCTACAAACTCTTCCTGGCTA
