[The description below was written by a language model from this plasmid's Addgene catalogue record.]
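Description:
pFusX2-6 is a component plasmid of the FusX library, a system for rapid one-step assembly of TALE repeat arrays used to build TALENs and related programmable DNA-binding proteins. It is built on the FusX2 backbone (about 3 kb without the insert), is maintained in E. coli as a high-copy plasmid, and is selected with spectinomycin. The record does not include a feature table, so the specific origin of replication and other backbone elements are not stated. The listed sequencing primer names suggest pCR8-type flanking sequence, but this is not confirmed.

The insert is a synthetic, pre-assembled trimer of TALE repeats carrying the repeat-variable diresidues NI, HD and HD, also named X2_ACC. Under the standard TALE code, NI recognises adenine and HD recognises cytosine, so this module specifies the triplet ACC. As an X2 library member, it supplies RVD positions 4 to 6 of the final repeat array. The trimer was cloned into the backbone through BsaI sites that were destroyed in the process, consistent with Golden Gate-style type IIS cloning, in which the recognition sites are lost on ligation. No mutations are recorded.

In use, a plasmid like this is picked from its positional library according to the target DNA sequence and combined with trimer modules for the other positions. These are joined into a receiver vector in a single reaction to give a full-length TALE binding domain. The plasmid is an assembly intermediate rather than an expression construct. The record lists no promoter, tag, reporter or nuclease domain within it.
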