Addgene plasmid #63288: pFusX2-6
Purpose: Encodes RVD positions 4-6 in TALEN assembly
Depositing lab: Stephen Ekker. Depositing organization: Mayo Foundation for Medical Education and Research. Publication: FusX: A rapid one-step TALE assembly system for genome science. Ma AC, McNulty MS, Tanya PL, Jarryd CM, Martinez-Galvez G, Argue DP, Lee HB, Urban MD, Bullard CE, Blackburn PR, Man TK, Clark KJ, Ekker SC. Hum Gene Ther. 2016 Jun;27(6):451-63. doi: 10.1089/hum.2015.172 PubMed 26854857.
Backbone
  Vector backbone: FusX2
  Backbone size w/o insert (bp): 3006
  Vector type: TALEN
Growth in bacteria
  Bacterial resistance: Spectinomycin, 50 μg/mL
  Growth temperature: 37°C
  Growth strain: DH5alpha
  Copy number: High Copy
Gene/Insert
  Gene/Insert name: NI HD HD (alt name: X2_ACC)
  Species: Synthetic
  Mutation: none
  Cloning method: Restriction Enzyme; 5′ cloning site BsaI (destroyed during cloning); 3′ cloning site BsaI (destroyed during cloning)
  Sequencing primers: 5′ pCR8_F1; 3′ pCR8_R1
Terms and licenses: Academic/Nonprofit Terms; Industry Terms: Not Available to Industry
How to cite: pFusX2-6 was a gift from Stephen Ekker (Addgene plasmid # 63288 ; http://n2t.net/addgene:63288 ; RRID:Addgene_63288)
